>Addgene plasmid #158794 | pPP076 | addgene full sequence | sequence record 309576 | Addgene NGS Result
GGGCCCGCTAACAGCGCGATTTGCTGGTGACCCAATGCGACCAGATGCTCCACGCCCAGTCGCGTACCGT
CTTCATGGGAGAAAATAATACTGTTGATGGGTGTCTGGTCAGAGACATCAAGAAATAACGCCGGAACATT
AGTGCAGGCAGCTTCCACAGCAATGGCATCCTGGTCATCCAGCGGATAGTTAATGATCAGCCCACTGACG
CGTTGCGCGAGAAGATTGTGCACCGCCGCTTTACAGGCTTCGACGCCGCTTCGTTCTACCATCGACACCA
CCACGCTGACACCCAGTTGATCGGCGCGAGATTTAATCGCCGCGACAATTTGCGACGGCGCGTGCAGGGC
CAGACTGGAGGTGGCAACGCCAATCAGCAACGACTGTTTGCCCGCCAGTTGTTGTGCCACGCGGTTGGGA
ATGTAATTCAGCTCCGCCATCGCCGCTTCCACTTTTTCCCGCGTTTTCGCAGAAACGTGGCTGGCCTGGT
TCACCACGCGGGAAACGGTCTGATAAGAGACACCGGCATACTCTGCGACATCGTATAACGTTACTGGTTT
CACATTCACCACCCTGAATTGACTCTCTTCCGGGCGCTATCATGCCATACCGCGAAAGGTTTTGCGCCAT
TCGATGGTGTCCGGGATCTCGACGCTCTCCCTTATGCGACTCCTGCATTAGGAAATTAATACGACTCACT
ATAGGGGAATTGTGAGCGGATAACAATTCCCCTGTAGAAATAATTTTGTTTAACTTTAATAAGGAGATAT
ACCATGGCGGACACCCCAACACTGTTCACACAGTTCCTCCGACACCATCTACCAGGGCAACGCTTTCGTA
AGGATATCCTAAAGCAAGCTGGCCGAATCCTTGCCAACAAAGGAGAAGACGCCACGATTGCGTTCTTGAG
AGGAAAGAGCGAAGAATCGCCACCAGATTTTCAACCGCCCGTGAAGTGTCCTATCATAGCGTGCAGTAGG
CCGCTCACGGAATGGCCAATTTATCAAGCCTCGGTGGCTATACAAGGCTACGTTTATGGACAAAGCCTTG
CCGAGTTTGAGGCTTCGGATCCAGGATGTAGCAAAGATGGTTTGCTTGGGTGGTTTGATAAAACCGGAGT
CTGCACTGACTACTTCTCCGTCCAAGGTCTAAACCTGATCTTCCAGAATGCTCGCAAGCGCTATATCGGA
GTCCAGACGAAAGTCACAAATCGCAACGAAAAGCGCCACAAAAAGCTCAAGCGGATCAACGCTAAGCGTA
TAGCCGAAGGATTGCCTGAACTAACTTCTGATGAGCCAGAGTCAGCCTTAGATGAAACTGGGCACTTGAT
TGATCCACCCGGCCTAAACACTAACATCTACTGCTACCAACAGGTAAGTCCTAAACCTTTAGCACTCTCC
GAAGTGAATCAATTGCCAACGGCTTACGCAGGGTACTCCACGAGTGGAGACGATCCCATACAACCGATGG
TTACGAAAGATCGTCTTAGTATTTCAAAGGGCCAGCCAGGGTATATCCCGGAGCACCAGAGAGCATTACT
TTCCCAGAAAAAACATCGCCGTATGCGTGGCTATGGCCTCAAGGCCAGAGCACTGCTAGTGATCGTAAGA
ATCCAAGATGACTGGGCTGTAATCGACTTACGTTCGTTGCTGCGGAACGCCTACTGGCGTCGTATTGTGC
AGACAAAAGAGCCAAGTACAATCACGAAGTTACTCAAACTAGTGACTGGGGATCCTGTACTAGACGCCAC
AAGGATGGTTGCAACTTTCACATATAAACCAGGCATAGTTCAGGTGCGTTCAGCGAAGTGCCTCAAGAAC
AAGCAAGGTTCTAAGCTTTTCTCGGAGCGCTACCTCAATGAGACGGTAAGCGTTACTAGCATCGATCTAG
GGAGCAATAACCTGGTTGCGGTTGCGACTTATCGTCTTGTCAACGGCAACACCCCTGAGTTGCTTCAACG
GTTCACCTTACCAAGTCATTTAGTAAAGGATTTCGAGCGGTACAAGCAAGCTCATGACACACTAGAAGAC
TCCATCCAGAAAACCGCCGTAGCGAGCTTGCCGCAAGGTCAGCAAACAGAAATAAGAATGTGGTCCATGT
ACGGGTTTAGAGAGGCACAGGAACGTGTTTGCCAAGAACTCGGATTAGCTGATGGCTCGATCCCATGGAA
TGTCATGACAGCTACGTCAACGATTCTCACGGATCTATTTCTGGCACGTGGCGGAGATCCGAAAAAGTGT
ATGTTCACTTCTGAGCCTAAGAAGAAAAAAAACTCCAAACAGGTCTTGTACAAGATTCGAGACAGAGCCT
GGGCCAAAATGTATCGGACTCTTCTGTCGAAAGAGACGCGAGAAGCTTGGAACAAGGCACTGTGGGGGCT
CAAGAGAGGCTCTCCTGATTATGCACGCTTGTCCAAACGTAAAGAAGAGCTGGCTCGTCGCTGCGTCAAC
TATACGATTAGCACGGCTGAGAAGAGAGCCCAATGCGGTCGGACCATCGTTGCTCTGGAGGATCTCAACA
TTGGTTTCTTCCATGGTAGAGGGAAACAAGAACCTGGGTGGGTTGGATTATTCACGCGGAAGAAGGAAAA
TCGATGGCTCATGCAGGCTTTGCATAAAGCGTTCTTAGAGCTTGCACACCATCGTGGCTACCACGTTATA
GAGGTCAATCCAGCCTACACGTCACAAACGTGTCCGGTGTGTAGGCATTGTGACCCAGACAACCGTGACC
AGCATAATCGAGAAGCTTTCCACTGCATAGGATGCGGGTTCCGTGGTAATGCTGATCTCGATGTGGCGAC
CCACAACATCGCGATGGTTGCAATTACCGGAGAATCGCTCAAGCGTGCGAGAGGCTCGGTGGCGTCAAAA
ACCCCGCAGCCTCTCGCGGCTGAACATCACCATCACCATCACTAAGTCGAACAGAAAGTAATCGTATTGT
ACACGGCCGCATAATCGAAATTAATACGACTCACTATAGGGGAATTGTGAGCGGATAACAATTCCCCATC
TTAGTATATTAGTTAAGTATAAGAAGGAGATATACATATGGCAGATCTCAATTGGATATCGGCCGGCCAC
GCGATCGCTGACGTCGGTACCCTCGAGTCTGGTAAAGAAACCGCTGCTGCGAAATTTGAACGCCAGCACA
TGGACTCGTCTACTAGCGCAGCTTAATTAACCTAGGCTGCTGCCACCGCTGAGCAATAACTAGCATAACC
CCTTGGGGCCTCTAAACGGGTCTTGAGGGGTTTTTTGCTGAAACCTCAGGCATTTGAGAAGCACACGGTC
ACACTGCTTCCGGTAGTCAATAAACCGGTAAACCAGCAATAGACATAAGCGGCTATTTAACGACCCTGCC
CTGAACCGACGACAAGCTGACGACCGGGTCTCCGCAAGTGGCACTTTTCGGGGAAATGTGCGCGGAACCC
CTATTTGTTTATTTTTCTAAATACATTCAAATATGTATCCGCTCATGAATTAATTCTTAGAAAAACTCAT
CGAGCATCAAATGAAACTGCAATTTATTCATATCAGGATTATCAATACCATATTTTTGAAAAAGCCGTTT
CTGTAATGAAGGAGAAAACTCACCGAGGCAGTTCCATAGGATGGCAAGATCCTGGTATCGGTCTGCGATT
CCGACTCGTCCAACATCAATACAACCTATTAATTTCCCCTCGTCAAAAATAAGGTTATCAAGTGAGAAAT
CACCATGAGTGACGACTGAATCCGGTGAGAATGGCAAAAGTTTATGCATTTCTTTCCAGACTTGTTCAAC
AGGCCAGCCATTACGCTCGTCATCAAAATCACTCGCATCAACCAAACCGTTATTCATTCGTGATTGCGCC
TGAGCGAGACGAAATACGCGGTCGCTGTTAAAAGGACAATTACAAACAGGAATCGAATGCAACCGGCGCA
GGAACACTGCCAGCGCATCAACAATATTTTCACCTGAATCAGGATATTCTTCTAATACCTGGAATGCTGT
TTTCCCGGGGATCGCAGTGGTGAGTAACCATGCATCATCAGGAGTACGGATAAAATGCTTGATGGTCGGA
AGAGGCATAAATTCCGTCAGCCAGTTTAGTCTGACCATCTCATCTGTAACATCATTGGCAACGCTACCTT
TGCCATGTTTCAGAAACAACTCTGGCGCATCGGGCTTCCCATACAATCGATAGATTGTCGCACCTGATTG
CCCGACATTATCGCGAGCCCATTTATACCCATATAAATCAGCATCCATGTTGGAATTTAATCGCGGCCTA
GAGCAAGACGTTTCCCGTTGAATATGGCTCATACTCTTCCTTTTTCAATATTATTGAAGCATTTATCAGG
GTTATTGTCTCATGAGCGGATACATATTTGAATGTATTTAGAAAAATAAACAAATAGGCATGCAGCGCTC
TTCCGCTTCCTCGCTCACTGACTCGCTACGCTCGGTCGTTCGACTGCGGCGAGCGGTGTCAGCTCACTCA
AAAGCGGTAATACGGTTATCCACAGAATCAGGGGATAAAGCCGGAAAGAACATGTGAGCAAAAAGCAAAG
CACCGGAAGAAGCCAACGCCGCAGGCGTTTTTCCATAGGCTCCGCCCCCCTGACGAGCATCACAAAAATC
GACGCTCAAGCCAGAGGTGGCGAAACCCGACAGGACTATAAAGATACCAGGCGTTTCCCCCTGGAAGCTC
CCTCGTGCGCTCTCCTGTTCCGACCCTGCCGCTTACCGGATACCTGTCCGCCTTTCTCCCTTCGGGAAGC
GTGGCGCTTTCTCATAGCTCACGCTGTTGGTATCTCAGTTCGGTGTAGGTCGTTCGCTCCAAGCTGGGCT
GTGTGCACGAACCCCCCGTTCAGCCCGACCGCTGCGCCTTATCCGGTAACTATCGTCTTGAGTCCAACCC
GGTAAGACACGACTTATCGCCACTGGCAGCAGCCATTGGTAACTGATTTAGAGGACTTTGTCTTGAAGTT
ATGCACCTGTTAAGGCTAAACTGAAAGAACAGATTTTGGTGAGTGCGGTCCTCCAACCCACTTACCTTGG
TTCAAAGAGTTGGTAGCTCAGCGAACCTTGAGAAAACCACCGTTGGTAGCGGTGGTTTTTCTTTATTTAT
GAGATGATGAATCAATCGGTCTATCAAGTCAACGAACAGCTATTCCGTTACTCTAGATTTCAGTGCAATT
TATCTCTTCAAATGTAGCACCTGAAGTCAGCCCCATACGATATAAGTTGTAATTCTCATGTTAGTCATGC
CCCGCGCCCACCGGAAGGAGCTGACTGGGTTGAAGGCTCTCAAGGGCATCGGTCGAGATCCCGGTGCCTA
ATGAGTGAGCTAACTTACATTAATTGCGTTGCGCTCACTGCCCGCTTTCCAGTCGGGAAACCTGTCGTGC
CAGCTGCATTAATGAATCGGCCAACGCGCGGGGAGAGGCGGTTTGCGTATTGGGCGCCAGGGTGGTTTTT
CTTTTCACCAGTGAGACGGGCAACAGCTGATTGCCCTTCACCGCCTGGCCCTGAGAGAGTTGCAGCAAGC
GGTCCACGCTGGTTTGCCCCAGCAGGCGAAAATCCTGTTTGATGGTGGTTAACGGCGGGATATAACATGA
GCTGTCTTCGGTATCGTCGTATCCCACTACCGAGATGTCCGCACCAACGCGCAGCCCGGACTCGGTAATG
GCGCGCATTGCGCCCAGCGCCATCTGATCGTTGGCAACCAGCATCGCAGTGGGAACGATGCCCTCATTCA
GCATTTGCATGGTTTGTTGAAAACCGGACATGGCACTCCAGTCGCCTTCCCGTTCCGCTATCGGCTGAAT
TTGATTGCGAGTGAGATATTTATGCCAGCCAGCCAGACGCAGACGCGCCGAGACAGAACTTAAT
Features (pLannotate 1.2.2; 18 found; start..end, strand, type, name):
    564..641     -  promoter       lacI promoter: lacI
    649..684     -  CDS            TcR (fragment): tetracycline efflux protein; tet; confers resistance to tetracycline
    687..705     +  promoter       T7 promoter: promoter for bacteriophage T7 RNA polymerase
    706..730     +  protein_bind   lac operator: The lac repressor binds to the lac operator to inhibit transcription in E. coli. This inhibition can be relieved by adding lactose or isopropyl-β-D-thiogalactopyranoside (IPTG). lac repressor encoded by lacI
    745..767     +  RBS            RBS: efficient ribosome binding site from bacteriophage T7 gene 10 (Olins and Rangwala, 1989)
   2895..2912    +  CDS            7xHis (fragment): 6xHis affinity tag
   2962..2980    +  promoter       T7 promoter: promoter for bacteriophage T7 RNA polymerase
   2981..3005    +  protein_bind   lac operator: The lac repressor binds to the lac operator to inhibit transcription in E. coli. This inhibition can be relieved by adding lactose or isopropyl-β-D-thiogalactopyranoside (IPTG). lac repressor encoded by lacI
   3114..3155    +  CDS            S-Tag (fragment): affinity and epitope tag derived from pancreatic ribonuclease A
   3185..3202    +  CDS            SET1 (fragment): solubility-enhancement tag derived from T7 phage gene 10B
   3210..3257    +  terminator     T7 terminator: transcription terminator for bacteriophage T7 RNA polymerase
   3421..3478    +  promoter       AmpR promoter (fragment): bla
   3487..4302    -  CDS            KanR: aminoglycoside phosphotransferase; aph(3')-Ia; confers resistance to kanamycin in bacteria or G418 (Geneticin®) in eukaryotes
   4303..4394    -  promoter       AmpR promoter: bla
   4410..5159    -  rep_origin     RSF ori: Plasmids containing the RSF 1030 origin of replication can be propagated in E. coli cells that contain additional plasmids with compatible origins.
   5242..5306    -  CDS            TcR (fragment): tetracycline efflux protein; tet; confers resistance to tetracycline
   5321..5342    -  protein_bind   CAP binding site: CAP binding activates transcription in the presence of cAMP. E. coli catabolite activator protein
   5355..563     -  CDS            lacI (across the origin): lac repressor; lacI; The lac repressor binds to the lac operator to inhibit transcription in E. coli. This inhibition can be relieved by adding lactose or isopropyl-β-D-thiogalactopyranoside (IPTG).
