[The description below was written by a language model from this plasmid's Addgene catalogue record and pLannotate feature annotations shown in this document.]
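Description:
pPP076 is a bacterial expression plasmid of 5,874 nt built on the pRSF-Duet1 backbone, designed to produce the CRISPR-associated nuclease CasΦ-1 (CasPhi-1) in E. coli for protein purification. It replicates from the RSF1030 origin, which is compatible with other common origins and so allows co-maintenance with additional plasmids. Selection is by kanamycin through an aminoglycoside phosphotransferase (KanR) gene. The catalogue lists it as high copy.

As in other Duet vectors, there are two tandem T7 promoter/lac operator units, and the plasmid carries its own lacI gene with its promoter to supply lac repressor. Expression therefore depends on a host that provides T7 RNA polymerase and can be induced with IPTG. According to the record, the CasΦ-1 coding sequence sits in the first multiple cloning site. The annotation tool did not label this open reading frame, but the unannotated stretch between the T7 gene 10 ribosome binding site and a hexahistidine tag is consistent with that placement, and the position of the tag matches the stated C-terminal fusion used for metal-affinity purification. The second T7/lac operator unit appears to be empty, retaining only backbone remnants such as a partial S-Tag ahead of the single T7 terminator. Short fragments annotated as TcR, SET1 and a partial AmpR promoter are likely vestigial backbone sequence or annotation matches rather than functional elements. The plasmid comes from work characterising CasΦ, a hypercompact genome editor from huge phages, and serves to make recombinant protein for such studies.
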