Addgene plasmid #158794: pPP076
Purpose: pRSF-Duet1 derived plasmid containing C-terminally hexa-histidine tagged CasΦ-1 in MCS1 for expression in E. coli and protein purification
Depositing lab: Jennifer Doudna. Depositing organization: University of California, Berkeley. Publication: CRISPR-CasPhi from huge phages is a hypercompact genome editor. Pausch P, Al-Shayeb B, Bisom-Rapp E, Tsuchida CA, Li Z, Cress BF, Knott GJ, Jacobsen SE, Banfield JF, Doudna JA. Science. 2020 Jul 17;369(6501):333-337. doi: 10.1126/science.abb1400. PubMed 32675376.
Backbone
  Vector backbone: pRSF-Duet1
  Vector type: Bacterial Expression
Growth in bacteria
  Bacterial resistance: Kanamycin, 50 μg/mL
  Growth temperature: 37°C
  Growth strain: DH5alpha
  Copy number: High Copy
Gene/Insert
  Gene/Insert name: CasPhi-1
Terms and licenses: Academic/Nonprofit Terms; Industry Terms: Not Available to Industry
How to cite: pPP076 was a gift from Jennifer Doudna (Addgene plasmid # 158794 ; http://n2t.net/addgene:158794 ; RRID:Addgene_158794)
